LOCUS       Exported 7168 bp ds-DNA circular SYN 13-MAY-2021
DEFINITION  MoClo Level 1 luciferase reporter.
ACCESSION   .
VERSION     .
KEYWORDS    pEPYC1CB0481
SOURCE      synthetic DNA construct
  ORGANISM  synthetic DNA construct
REFERENCE   1 (bases 1 to 7168)
  AUTHORS   Cai YM, Kallam K, Tidd H, Gendarini G, Salzman A, Patron NJ
  TITLE     Rational design of minimal synthetic promoters for plants.
  JOURNAL   Nucleic Acids Res. 2020 Aug 28. pii: 5897334. doi:
            10.1093/nar/gkaa682.
  PUBMED    32856047
REFERENCE   2 (bases 1 to 7168)
  AUTHORS   .
  TITLE     Direct Submission
  JOURNAL   Exported May 13, 2021 from SnapGene Server 1.1.58
            http://www.snapgene.com
FEATURES             Location/Qualifiers
     source          1..7168
                     /organism="synthetic DNA construct"
                     /mol_type="other DNA"
     misc_feature    42..66
                     /label=RB T-DNA repeat
                     /note="right border repeat from nopaline C58 T-DNA"
     CDS             complement(222..1370)
                     /codon_start=1
                     /product="trans-acting replication protein that binds to
                     and activates oriV"
                     /label=trfA
                     /translation="MNRTFDRKAYRQELIDAGFSAEDAETIASRTVMRAPRETFQSVGS
                     MVQQATAKIERDSVQLAPPALPAPSAAVERSRRLEQEAAGLAKSMTIDTRGTMTTKKRK
                     TAGEDLAKQVSEAKQAALLKHTKQQIKEMQLSLFDIAPWPDTMRAMPNDTARSALFTTR
                     NKKIPREALQNKVIFHVNKDVKITYTGVELRADDDELVWQQVLEYAKRTPIGEPITFTF
                     YELCQDLGWSINGRYYTKAEECLSRLQATAMGFTSDRVGHLESVSLLHRFRVLDRGKKT
                     SRCQVLIDEEIVVLFAGDHYTKFIWEKYRKLSPTARRMFDYFSSHREPYPLKLETFRLM
                     CGSDSTRVKKWREQVGEACEELRGSGLVEHAWVNDDLVHCKR"
     rep_origin      complement(1706..2294)
                     /direction=LEFT
                     /label=ori
                     /note="high-copy-number ColE1/pMB1/pBR322/pUC origin of
                     replication"
     primer_bind     complement(1786..1805)
                     /label=pBR322ori-F
                     /note="pBR322 origin, forward primer"
     CDS             complement(2465..3325)
                     /codon_start=1
                     /gene="bla"
                     /product="beta-lactamase"
                     /label=AmpR
                     /note="confers resistance to ampicillin, carbenicillin, and
                     related antibiotics"
                     /translation="MSIQHFRVALIPFFAAFCLPVFAHPETLVKVKDAEDQLGARVGYI
                     ELDLNSGKILESFRPEERFPMMSTFKVLLCGAVLSRIDAGQEQLGRRIHYSQNDLVEYS
                     PVTEKHLTDGMTVRELCSAAITMSDNTAANLLLTTIGGPKELTAFLHNMGDHVTRLDRW
                     EPELNEAIPNDERDTTMPVAMATTLRKLLTGELLTLASRQQLIDWMEADKVAGPLLRSA
                     LPAGWFIADKSGAGERGSRGIIAALGPDGKPSRIVVIYTTGSQATMDERNRQIAEIGAS
                     LIKHW"
     primer_bind     3088..3107
                     /label=Amp-R
                     /note="Ampicillin resistance gene, reverse primer"
     promoter        complement(3326..3430)
                     /gene="bla"
                     /label=AmpR promoter
     rep_origin      3517..4148
                     /label=oriV
                     /note="incP origin of replication"
     misc_feature    4240..4264
                     /label=LB T-DNA repeat
                     /note="left border repeat from nopaline C58 T-DNA"
     misc_feature    4650..4705
                     /label=TMV Omega
                     /note="translational enhancer from the tobacco mosaic virus
                     5'-leader sequence (Gallie et al., 1988)"
     CDS             4707..6356
                     /codon_start=1
                     /gene="luc+"
                     /product="firefly luciferase"
                     /label=luciferase
                     /note="enhanced luc+ version of the luciferase gene"
                     /translation="MEDAKNIKKGPAPFYPLEDGTAGEQLHKAMKRYALVPGTIAFTDA
                     HIEVDITYAEYFEMSVRLAEAMKRYGLNTNHRIVVCSENSLQFFMPVLGALFIGVAVAP
                     ANDIYNERELLNSMGISQPTVVFVSKKGLQKILNVQKKLPIIQKIIIMDSKTDYQGFQS
                     MYTFVTSHLPPGFNEYDFVPESFDRDKTIALIMNSSGSTGLPKGVALPHRTACVRFSHA
                     RDPIFGNQIIPDTAILSVVPFHHGFGMFTTLGYLICGFRVVLMYRFEEELFLRSLQDYK
                     IQSALLVPTLFSFFAKSTLIDKYDLSNLHEIASGGAPLSKEVGEAVAKRFHLPGIRQGY
                     GLTETTSAILITPEGDDKPGAVGKVVPFFEAKVVDLDTGKTLGVNQRGELCVRGPMIMS
                     GYVNNPEATNALIDKDGWLHSGDIAYWDEDEHFFIVDRLKSLIKYKGYQVAPAELESIL
                     LQHPNIFDAGVAGLPDDDAGELPAAVVVLEHGKTMTEKEIVDYVASQVTTAKKLRGGVV
                     FVDEVPKGLTGKLDARKIREILIKAKKGGKIAV"
     primer_bind     complement(4773..4791)
                     /label=LucNrev
                     /note="Firefly luciferase, reverse primer"
     CDS             6420..6443
                     /codon_start=1
                     /product="FLAG(R) epitope tag, followed by an enterokinase
                     cleavage site"
                     /label=FLAG
                     /translation="DYKDDDDK"
     terminator      6454..7161
                     /label=OCS terminator
                     /note="octopine synthase terminator"
ORIGIN
        1 gcaattgtct tctgcacgaa gtggtttaaa ctatcagtgt ttgacaggat atattggcgg
       61 gtaaacctaa gagaaaagag cgtttattag aataatcgga tatttaaaag ggcgtgaaaa
      121 ggtttatccg ttcgtccatt tgtatgtgca tgccaaccac agggttcccc agatcaggcg
      181 ctggctgctg aacccccagc cggaactgac cccacaaggc cctagcgttt gcaatgcacc
      241 aggtcatcat tgacccaggc gtgttccacc aggccgctgc ctcgcaactc ttcgcaggct
      301 tcgccgacct gctcgcgcca cttcttcacg cgggtggaat ccgatccgca catgaggcgg
      361 aaggtttcca gcttgagcgg gtacggctcc cggtgcgagc tgaaatagtc gaacatccgt
      421 cgggccgtcg gcgacagctt gcggtacttc tcccatatga atttcgtgta gtggtcgcca
      481 gcaaacagca cgacgatttc ctcgtcgatc aggacctggc aacgggacgt tttcttgcca
      541 cggtccagga cgcggaagcg gtgcagcagc gacaccgatt ccaggtgccc aacgcggtcg
      601 gacgtgaagc ccatcgccgt cgcctgtagg cgcgacaggc attcctcggc cttcgtgtaa
      661 taccggccat tgatcgacca gcccaggtcc tggcaaagct cgtagaacgt gaaggtgatc
      721 ggctcgccga taggggtgcg cttcgcgtac tccaacacct gctgccacac cagttcgtca
      781 tcgtcggccc gcagctcgac gccggtgtag gtgatcttca cgtccttgtt gacgtggaaa
      841 atgaccttgt tttgcagcgc ctcgcgcggg attttcttgt tgcgcgtggt gaacagggca
      901 gagcgggccg tgtcgtttgg catcgctcgc atcgtgtccg gccacggcgc aatatcgaac
      961 aaggaaagct gcatttcctt gatctgctgc ttcgtgtgtt tcagcaacgc ggcctgcttg
     1021 gcctcgctga cctgttttgc caggtcctcg ccggcggttt ttcgcttctt ggtcgtcata
     1081 gttcctcgcg tgtcgatggt catcgacttc gccaaacctg ccgcctcctg ttcaagacga
     1141 cgcgaacgct ccacggcggc cgatggcgcg ggcagggcag ggggagccag ttgcacgctg
     1201 tcgcgctcga tcttggccgt agcttgctgg accatcgagc cgacggactg gaaggtttcg
     1261 cggggcgcac gcatgacggt gcggcttgcg atggtttcgg catcctcggc ggaaaacccc
     1321 gcgtcgatca gttcttgcct gtatgccttc cggtcaaacg tccgattcat tcaccctcct
     1381 tgcgggattg ccccgactca cgccggggca atgtgccctt attcctgatt tgacccgcct
     1441 ggtgccttgg tgtccagata atccacctta tcggcaatga agtcggtccc gtagaccgtc
     1501 tggccgtcct tctcgtactt ggtattccga atcttgccct gcacgaatac cagcgacccc
     1561 ttgcccaaat acttgccgtg ggcctcggcc tgagagccaa aacacttgat gcggaagaag
     1621 tcggtgcgct cctgcttgtc gccggcatcg ttgcgccaca tctaggatct gccaggaacc
     1681 gtaaaaaggc cgcgttgctg gcgtttttcc ataggctccg cccccctgac gagcatcaca
     1741 aaaatcgacg ctcaagtcag aggtggcgaa acccgacagg actataaaga taccaggcgt
     1801 ttccccctgg aagctccctc gtgcgctctc ctgttccgac cctgccgctt accggatacc
     1861 tgtccgcctt tctcccttcg ggaagcgtgg cgctttctca tagctcacgc tgtaggtatc
     1921 tcagttcggt gtaggtcgtt cgctccaagc tgggctgtgt gcacgaaccc cccgttcagc
     1981 ccgaccgctg cgccttatcc ggtaactatc gtcttgagtc caacccggta agacacgact
     2041 tatcgccact ggcagcagcc actggtaaca ggattagcag agcgaggtat gtaggcggtg
     2101 ctacagagtt cttgaagtgg tggcctaact acggctacac tagaagaaca gtatttggta
     2161 tctgcgctct gctgaagcca gttaccttcg gaaaaagagt tggtagctct tgatccggca
     2221 aacaaaccac cgctggtagc ggtggttttt ttgtttgcaa gcagcagatt acgcgcagaa
     2281 aaaaaggatc tcaagaagat cctttgatct tttctacggg gtctgacgct cagtggaacg
     2341 aaaactcacg ttaagggatt ttggtcatga gattatcaaa aaggatcttc acctagatcc
     2401 ttttaaatta aaaatgaagt tttaaatcaa tctaaagtat atatgagtaa acttggtctg
     2461 acagttacca atgcttaatc agtgaggcac ctatctcagc gatctgtcta tttcgttcat
     2521 ccatagttgc ctgactcccc gtcgtgtaga taactacgat acgggagggc ttaccatctg
     2581 gccccagtgc tgcaatgata ccgcgagaac cacgctcacc ggctccagat ttatcagcaa
     2641 taaaccagcc agccggaagg gccgagcgca gaagtggtcc tgcaacttta tccgcctcca
     2701 tccagtctat taattgttgc cgggaagcta gagtaagtag ttcgccagtt aatagtttgc
     2761 gcaacgttgt tgccattgct acaggcatcg tggtgtcacg ctcgtcgttt ggtatggctt
     2821 cattcagctc cggttcccaa cgatcaaggc gagttacatg atcccccatg ttgtgcaaaa
     2881 aagcggttag ctccttcggt cctccgatcg ttgtcagaag taagttggcc gcagtgttat
     2941 cactcatggt tatggcagca ctgcataatt ctcttactgt catgccatcc gtaagatgct
     3001 tttctgtgac tggtgagtac tcaaccaagt cattctgaga atagtgtatg cggcgaccga
     3061 gttgctcttg cccggcgtca atacgggata ataccgcgcc acatagcaga actttaaaag
     3121 tgctcatcat tggaaaacgt tcttcggggc gaaaactctc aaggatctta ccgctgttga
     3181 gatccagttc gatgtaaccc actcgtgcac ccaactgatc ttcagcatct tttactttca
     3241 ccagcgtttc tgggtgagca aaaacaggaa ggcaaaatgc cgcaaaaaag ggaataaggg
     3301 cgacacggaa atgttgaata ctcatactct tcctttttca atattattga agcatttatc
     3361 aaggttattg tctcatgagc ggatacatat ttgaatgtat ttagaaaaat aaacaaatag
     3421 gggttccgcg cacgaattgg ccagcgctgc catttttggg gtgaggccgt tcgcggccga
     3481 ggggcgcagc ccctgggggg atgggaggcc cgcgttagcg ggccgggagg gttcgagaag
     3541 ggggggcacc ccccttcggc gtgcgcggtc acgcgcacag ggcgcagccc tggttaaaaa
     3601 caaggtttat aaatattggt ttaaaagcag gttaaaagac aggttagcgg tggccgaaaa
     3661 acgggcggaa acccttgcaa atgctggatt ttctgcctgt ggacagcccc tcaaatgtca
     3721 ataggtgcgc ccctcatctg tcagcactct gcccctcaag tgtcaaggat cgcgcccctc
     3781 atctgtcagt agtcgcgccc ctcaagtgtc aataccgcag ggcacttatc cccaggcttg
     3841 tccacatcat ctgtgggaaa ctcgcgtaaa atcaggcgtt ttcgccgatt tgcgaggctg
     3901 gccagctcca cgtcgccggc cgaaatcgag cctgcccctc atctgtcaac gccgcgccgg
     3961 gtgagtcggc ccctcaagtg tcaacgtccg cccctcatct gtcagtgagg gccaagtttt
     4021 ccgcgaggta tccacaacgc cggcggccgc ggtgtctcgc acacggcttc gacggcgttt
     4081 ctggcgcgtt tgcagggcca tagacggccg ccagcccagc ggcgagggca accagcccgg
     4141 tgagcgtcgc aaaggagatc ctgatctgac tgatgggctg cctgtatcga gtggtgattt
     4201 tgtgccgagc tgccggtcgg ggagctgttg gctggctggt ggcaggatat attgtggtgt
     4261 aaacaaattg acgcttagac aacttaataa cacattgcgg acgtttttaa tgtactgggg
     4321 tggatgcagt gggccccact ctgtgaagac aatgccgaat tcggatccgg agggaggcgt
     4381 gtcgttttag tgaggatgac gtaagccatg acgtctacca ctatgcccaa accattattg
     4441 cgtagcaaga cctctacaat tatgaccccc gccgatgacg cgggaggtag gtcacgacca
     4501 attgcgataa aggaaagggg aggaccgatg ctgatctaaa aatgtcaaag atagcacctc
     4561 cagccacttg tgtgtcacga ccctatataa ggttttgcta ttcattgaaa gcagtagtga
     4621 ctgatttgta tatatactgt atttttacaa caattaccaa caacaacaaa caacaaacaa
     4681 cattacaatt actatttaca attacaatgg aggacgccaa aaacataaag aaaggcccgg
     4741 cgccattcta tccgctggaa gatggaaccg ctggagagca actgcataag gctatgaaga
     4801 gatacgccct ggttcctgga acaattgctt ttacagatgc acatatcgag gtggacatca
     4861 cttacgctga gtacttcgaa atgtccgttc ggttggcaga agctatgaaa cgatatgggc
     4921 tgaatacaaa tcacagaatc gtcgtatgca gtgaaaactc tcttcaattc tttatgccgg
     4981 tgttgggcgc gttatttatc ggagttgcag ttgcgcccgc gaacgacatt tataatgaac
     5041 gtgaattgct caacagtatg ggcatttcgc agcctaccgt ggtgttcgtt tccaaaaagg
     5101 ggttgcaaaa aattttgaac gtgcaaaaaa agctcccaat catccaaaaa attattatca
     5161 tggattctaa aacggattac cagggatttc agtcgatgta cacgttcgtc acatctcatc
     5221 tacctcccgg ttttaatgaa tacgattttg tgccagagtc cttcgatagg gacaagacaa
     5281 ttgcactgat catgaactcc tctggatcta ctggtctgcc taaaggtgtc gctctgcctc
     5341 atagaactgc ctgcgtgaga ttctcgcatg ccagagatcc tatttttggc aatcaaatca
     5401 ttccggatac tgcgatttta agtgttgttc cattccatca cggttttgga atgtttacta
     5461 cactcggata tttgatatgt ggatttcgag tcgtcttaat gtatagattt gaagaagaac
     5521 tgtttctgag gagccttcag gattacaaga ttcaaagtgc gctgctggtg ccaaccctat
     5581 tctccttctt cgccaaaagc actctgattg acaaatacga tttatctaat ttacacgaaa
     5641 ttgcttctgg tggcgctccc ctctctaagg aagtcgggga agcggttgcc aagaggttcc
     5701 atctgccagg tatcaggcaa ggatatgggc tcactgagac tacatcagct attctgatta
     5761 cacccgaggg ggatgataaa ccgggcgcgg tcggtaaagt tgttccattt tttgaagcga
     5821 aggttgtgga tctggatacc gggaaaacgc tgggcgttaa tcaaagaggc gaactgtgtg
     5881 tgagaggtcc tatgattatg tccggttatg taaacaatcc ggaagcgacc aacgccttga
     5941 ttgacaagga tggatggcta cattctggag acatagctta ctgggacgag gacgaacact
     6001 tcttcatcgt tgaccgcctg aagtctctga ttaagtacaa aggctatcag gtggctcccg
     6061 ctgaattgga atccatcttg ctccaacacc ccaacatctt cgacgcaggt gtcgcaggtc
     6121 tgcccgacga tgacgccggt gaacttcccg ccgccgttgt tgttttggag cacggaaaga
     6181 cgatgacgga aaaagagatc gtggattacg tcgccagtca agtaacaacc gcgaaaaagt
     6241 tgcgcggagg agttgtgttt gtggacgaag taccgaaagg tcttaccgga aaactcgacg
     6301 caagaaaaat cagagagatc ctcataaagg ccaagaaggg cggaaagatc gccgtgggtt
     6361 cggattataa ggaccatgac ggagactata aggaccatga cctcgacgct gcagcagcgg
     6421 attataagga cgatgacgat aagtgagctt gtcctgcttt aatgagatat gcgagaagcc
     6481 tatgatcgca tgatatttgc tttcaattct gttgtgcacg ttgtaaaaaa cctgagcatg
     6541 tgtagctcag atccttaccg ccggtttcgg ttcattctaa tgaatatatc acccgttact
     6601 atcgtatttt tatgaataat attctccgtt caatttactg attgtaccct actacttata
     6661 tgtacaatat taaaatgaaa acaatatatt gtgctgaata ggtttatagc gacatctatg
     6721 atagagcgcc acaataacaa acaattgcgt tttattatta caaatccaat tttaaaaaaa
     6781 gcggcagaac cggtcaaacc taaaagactg attacataaa tcttattcaa atttcaaaag
     6841 tgccccaggg gctagtatct acgacacacc gagcggcgaa ctaataacgc tcactgaagg
     6901 gaactccggt tccccgccgg cgcgcatggg tgagattcct tgaagttgag tattggccgt
     6961 ccgctctacc gaaagttacg ggcaccattc aacccggtcc agcacggcgg ccgggtaacc
     7021 gacttgctgc cccgagaatt atgcagcatt tttttggtgt atgtgggccc caaatgaagt
     7081 gcaggtcaaa ccttgacagt gacgacaaat cgttgggcgg gtccagggcg aattttgcga
     7141 caacatgtcg aggctcagca ggaccgct
//
